>Addgene plasmid #43214 | I-TTGT | depositor partial sequence | sequence record 58479 | I-TTGT sequence 424 bps
CGTCTCCTGACCCCAGAGCAGGTCGTGGCCATTGCCTCGAATGGAGGGGGCAAACAGGCGTTGGAAACCG
TACAACGATTGCTGCCGGTGCTGTGCCAAGCGCACGGACTCACCCCAGAGCAGGTCGTGGCCATTGCCTC
GAATGGAGGGGGCAAACAGGCGTTGGAAACCGTACAACGATTGCTGCCGGTGCTGTGCCAAGCGCACGGC
CTCACCCCAGAGCAGGTCGTGGCAATCGCGAGCAATAACGGCGGAAAACAGGCTTTGGAAACGGTGCAGA
GGCTCCTTCCAGTGCTGTGCCAAGCGCACGGATTAACCCCAGAGCAGGTCGTGGCCATTGCCTCGAATGG
AGGGGGCAAACAGGCGTTGGAAACCGTACAACGATTGCTGCCGGTGCTGTGCCAAGCGCACGGCTTAAGA
GACG
