>Addgene plasmid #43214 | I-TTGT | addgene partial sequence | sequence record 61964 | M13-F20 5'-TGTAAAACGACGGCCAGT-3'
TAGGGCGAATTGGGCCCTCTAGATGCATGCTCGAGCGGCCGCCAGTGTGATGGATATCTGCAGAATTCGC
CCTTAAGTATCTTTCCTGTGCCCACGTCTCTTAAGCCGTGCGCTTGGCACAGCACCGGCAGCAATCGTTG
TACGGTTTCCAACGCCTGTTTGCCCCCTCCATTCGAGGCAATGGCCACGACCTGCTCTGGGGTTAATCCG
TGCGCTTGGCACAGCACTGGAAGGAGCCTCTGCACCGTTTCCAAAGCCTGTTTTCCGCCGTTATTGCTCG
CGATTGCCACGACCTGCTCTGGGGTGAGGCCGTGCGCTTGGCACAGCACCGGCAGCAATCGTTGTACGGT
TTCCAACGCCTGTTTGCCCCCTCCATTCGAGGCAATGGCCACGACCTGCTCTGGGGTGAGTCCGTGCGCT
TGGCACAGCACCGGCAGCAATCGTTGTACGGTTTCCAACGCCTGTTTGCCCCCTCCATTCGAGGCAATGG
CCACGACCTGCTCTGGGGTCAGGAGACGCGCTAGGACGGCATCTATATAAGGGCGAATTCCAGCACACTG
GCGGCCGTTACTAGTGGATCCGAGCTCGGTACCAAGCTTGATGCATAGCTTGAGTATTCTATAGTGTCAC
CTAAATAGCTTGGCGTAATCATGGTCATAGCTGTTTCCTGTGTGAAATTGTTATCCGCTCACAATTCCAC
ACAACATACGAGCCGGAAGCATAAAGTGTAAAGCCTGGGGTGCCTAATGAGTGAGCTAACTCACATTAAT
TGCGTTGCGCTCACTGCCCGCTTTCCAGTCGGGAAACCTGTCGTGCCAGCTGCATTAATGAATCGGCCAA
CGCGCGGGGAGAGGCGGTTTGCGTATTGGGCGCTCTTCCGCTTCCTCGCTCACTGACTCGCTGCGCTCGG
TCGTTCGGCTGCGGCGAAGCGGTATCAGCTCACTCAAA
