[The description below was written by a language model from this plasmid's Addgene catalogue record.]
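Description:
I-TTGT is a bacterial cloning plasmid built on the commercial pCRII-TOPO backbone (about 4 kb without insert), carrying a 424 bp synthetic insert introduced by TOPO cloning. It is a high-copy plasmid maintained in E. coli, and selection can be made with ampicillin and kanamycin, since the backbone carries both resistance markers. The insert sits between the T7 and M13-reverse priming sites of the vector, which are the recorded sequencing primers for verifying it. No feature table accompanies the record, so the positions of the origin, markers and insert are not documented here.

The record names the insert only as "I-TTGT" and does not describe its contents. It was deposited in connection with a TALEN genome-editing system developed for generating human stem cell-based disease models. In that context, the name and size are consistent with a pre-assembled block of four TALE repeat units recognising the bases T-T-G-T, with the "I" prefix plausibly marking its position in an ordered assembly scheme. This interpretation is an inference from the name and the associated publication rather than something the catalogue fields state. The plasmid contains no stated mammalian promoter, reporter or expression cassette. It appears to serve purely as a storage and source vector, from which the synthetic fragment would be taken for assembly into full-length TALE arrays fused to a nuclease in a separate destination vector. It is best viewed as one component of a larger library of modular parts, not as a stand-alone functional construct.
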