Addgene plasmid #43214: I-TTGT
Depositing lab: Chad Cowan & Kiran Musunuru. Depositing organization: Harvard University. Publication: A TALEN Genome-Editing System for Generating Human Stem Cell-Based Disease Models. Ding Q, Lee YK, Schaefer EA, Peters DT, Veres A, Kim K, Kuperwasser N, Motola DL, Meissner TB, Hendriks WT, Trevisan M, Gupta RM, Moisan A, Banks E, Friesen M, Schinzel RT, Xia F, Tang A, Xia Y, Figueroa E, Wann A, Ahfeldt T, Daheron L, Zhang F, Rubin LL, Peng LF, Chung RT, Musunuru K, Cowan CA. Cell Stem Cell. 2012 Dec 12. pii: S1934-5909(12)00645-5. doi: 10.1016/j.stem.2012.11.011. PubMed 23246482.
Backbone
  Vector backbone: pCRII-TOPO
  Backbone manufacturer: Invitrogen
  Backbone size w/o insert (bp): 3973
  Vector type: Bacterial Cloning
Growth in bacteria
  Bacterial resistance: Ampicillin and Kanamycin, 100 & 50 μg/mL
  Growth temperature: 37°C
  Growth strain: Top10
  Copy number: High Copy
Gene/Insert
  Gene/Insert name: I-TTGT
  Species: Synthetic
  Insert size (bp): 424
  Cloning method: TOPO Cloning
  Sequencing primers: 5′ T7; 3′ M13-rev
Terms and licenses: Academic/Nonprofit Terms; Industry Terms: Not Available to Industry
How to cite: I-TTGT was a gift from Chad Cowan & Kiran Musunuru (Addgene plasmid # 43214 ; http://n2t.net/addgene:43214 ; RRID:Addgene_43214)
